Addgene plasmid #219771: M6597
Purpose: MoClo-compatible Level 0 vector carrying terminator WRKY70
Depositing lab: Karen Sarkisyan. Depositing organization: Light Bio. Publication: Non-invasive imaging of salicylic and jasmonic acid activities in planta. Balakireva AV, Karataeva TA, Karampelias M, Mitiouchkina TY, Macháček J, Shakhova ES, Perfilov MM, Belozerova OA, Palkina KA, Drazna N, Vondrakova Z, Fleiss A, Fakhranurova LI, Markina NM, Morozov VV, Bugaeva EN, Delnova GM, Choob VV, Yampolsky IV, Petrášek J, Mishin AS, Sarkisyan KS. bioRxiv 2025.02.17.636591; doi: https://doi.org/10.1101/2025.02.17.636591.
Backbone
  Vector backbone: MoClo Level 0
  Backbone size w/o insert (bp): 2247
  Vector type: Plant Expression, Synthetic Biology
Growth in bacteria
  Bacterial resistance: Spectinomycin, 50 μg/mL
  Growth temperature: 37°C
  Growth strain: DH5alpha
  Copy number: High Copy
Gene/Insert
  Gene/Insert name: Terminator WRKY70
  Species: Synthetic
  Insert size (bp): 504
  Cloning method: Restriction Enzyme; 5′ cloning site BsaI (destroyed during cloning); 3′ cloning site BsaI (destroyed during cloning)
  Sequencing primers: 5′ cttttgctggccttttgctc; 3′ ggttaatgtcatgataataatggt
Terms and licenses: Academic/Nonprofit Terms; Industry Terms: Not Available to Industry
Depositor comments: Please visit https://doi.org/10.1101/2025.02.17.636591 for bioRxiv preprint.
How to cite: M6597 was a gift from Karen Sarkisyan (Addgene plasmid # 219771 ; http://n2t.net/addgene:219771 ; RRID:Addgene_219771)
