[The description below was written by a language model from this plasmid's Addgene catalogue record and pLannotate feature annotations shown in this document.]
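Description:
M6597 is a MoClo-compatible Level 0 part vector that stores a single transcriptional terminator, Terminator WRKY70, for use in modular Golden Gate assembly of plant expression constructs. The catalogue lists a 504 bp insert, with species given as synthetic, in a 2,247 bp MoClo Level 0 backbone. This agrees closely with the 2,753 nt full sequence record. The part was cloned through BsaI sites that are recorded as destroyed during cloning. The record does not state the fusion overhangs that flank the part. As a Level 0 module it carries no promoter, coding sequence or reporter as payload. It is meant to be combined with other standard parts into a Level 1 transcription unit, where the terminator would supply the 3′ end of a plant transcript.

The plasmid is propagated in E. coli from a high-copy ColE1/pUC-type origin and is selected with spectinomycin. The feature table supports this with a full aadA coding sequence, which confers streptomycin/spectinomycin resistance and spans the numbering origin of the circular sequence. The other annotations are short fragments: pieces of a gentamicin acetyltransferase gene, an integrase and lacI, plus an AmpR promoter. These are most likely backbone remnants rather than functional genes, and no ampicillin resistance coding sequence is annotated. The automated annotation did not call the terminator insert itself, so its position and any internal elements are not documented in the table. The associated publication concerns non-invasive imaging of salicylic and jasmonic acid activity in plants, which suggests the part was used to build hormone-responsive reporter constructs.
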