Features (pLannotate 1.2.2; 6 found; start..end, strand, type, name):
    628..684     -  CDS            GmR (fragment): gentamycin acetyltransferase; aacC1; confers resistance to gentamycin
    772..852     +  CDS            int (fragment): INT2_ECOLX - Protein inferred from homology: Swiss-Prot protein existence level 3. Putative integrase believed to be involved in the insertion of antibiotic resistance genes into plasmids and transposons. From Escherichia coli.
    843..947     -  promoter       AmpR promoter: bla
   1592..1641    -  CDS            lacI (fragment): lac repressor; lacI; The lac repressor binds to the lac operator to inhibit transcription in E. coli. This inhibition can be relieved by adding lactose or isopropyl-β-D-thiogalactopyranoside (IPTG).
   1824..2412    -  rep_origin     ori: high-copy-number ColE1/pMB1/pBR322/pUC origin of replication
   2586..621     -  CDS            aadA (across the origin): S3AD_ECOLX - Experimental evidence at protein level: Swiss-Prot protein existence level 1. Mediates bacterial resistance to the antibiotics streptomycin and spectinomycin. From Escherichia coli.
>Addgene plasmid #219771 | M6597 | addgene full sequence | sequence record 437300 | Addgene NGS Result
GACATCCTTCGGCGCGATTTTGCCGGTTACTGCGCTGTACCAAATGCGGGACAACGTAAGCACTACATTT
CGCTCATCGCCAGCCCAGTCGGGCGGCGAGTTCCATAGCGTTAAGGTTTCATTTAGCGCCTCAAATAGAT
CCTGTTCAGGAACCGGATCAAAGAGTTCCTCCGCCGCTGGACCTACCAAGGCAACGCTATGTTCTCTTGC
TTTTGTCAGCAAGATAGCCAGATCAATGTCGATCGTGGCTGGCTCGAAGATACCTGCAAGAATGTCATTG
CGCTGCCATTCTCCAAATTGCAGTTCGCGCTTAGCTGGATAACGCCACGGAATGATGTCGTCGTGCACAA
CAATGGTGACTTCTACAGCGCGGAGAATCTCGCTCTCTCCAGGGGAAGCCGAAGTTTCCAAAAGGTCGTT
GATCAAAGCTCGCCGCGTTGTTTCATCAAGCCTTACGGTCACCGTAACCAGCAAATCAATATCGCTGTGT
GGCTTCAGGCCGCCATCCACTGCGGAGCCGTACAAATGTACGGCCAGCAACGTCGGTTCGAGATGGCGCT
CGATGACGCCAACTACCTCTGATAGTTGAGTCGATACTTCGGCGATCACCGCTTCCCTCATGATGTTTAA
CTTTGTTTTAGGGCGACTGCCCTGCTGCGTAACATCGTTGCTGCTCCATAACATCAAACATCGACCCACG
GCGTAACGCGCTTGCTGCTTGGATGCCCGAGGCATAGACTGTACCCCAAAAAAAAACAGTCATAACAAGC
CATGAAAACCGCCACTGCGCCGTTACCACCGCTGCGTTCGGTCAAGGTTCTGGACCAGTTGCGTGAGCGC
ATACTCTTCCTTTTTCAATATTATTGAAGCATTTATCAGGGTTATTGTCTCATGAGCGGATACATATTTG
AATGTATTTAGAAAAATAAACAAATAGGGGTTCCGCGCACATTTCCCCGAAAAGTGCCACCTGACGTCTA
AGAAACCATTATTATCATGACATTAACCTATAAAAATAGGCGTATCACGAGGCCCTTTCGTCCACTGAAG
AGCCACTTCGTGGTCTCAAGCGTATACTTGTTGAGGAAAAACACATCGTAGGAACAAAACACATCGTAAA
CCCTACTTGGTGTATATACATGTAATTATGCGTATATGTATCATAGGGATTAAGTATAAAATAAAATAAA
AATTCATAGCGATCAAGTATTTGTTATTGATGCAGTAGAGGGGGGATGTCGACAAAGAAATAATAATAGA
GGGAAATGTTGCTACTAAAATAGTAGTGGCTAAAATCACTATAGTCAGTAGACGTCGTCACGTCGACTTA
CCTCTGCGCAATACGACATCGTATTTCCAAGAAAAGGATTGTGAGTTGGAAAAATCAAAGTGTTGAGAAT
CAATCTAAAGGGAGGGATGTTTTAATCCAGCAAGAGTTTTATTTATAGTACTATATGTACAGTACATACA
CTCATTAGAGAAAAGGGCAAAATATGTATTATATGTTTTCCACTCTACATGGCCTAATTAATGATTAAAA
CTCATGGTCTTAGTCCTATAGTAGTGGTAAACAAGCTGAGACCACAGAGTGATTAATGAATCGGCCAACG
CGCGGGGAGAGGCGGTTTGCGTATTGGGCGCTCTTCCGCTTCCTCGCTCACTGACTCGCTGCGCTCGGTC
GTTCGGCTGCGGCGAGCGGTATCAGCTCACTCAAAGGCGGTAATACGGTTATCCACAGAATCAGGGGATA
ACGCAGGAAAGAACATGTGAGCAAAAGGCCAGCAAAAGGCCAGGAACCGTAAAAAGGCCGCGTTGCTGGC
GTTTTTCCATAGGCTCCGCCCCCCTGACGAGCATCACAAAAATCGACGCTCAAGTCAGAGGTGGCGAAAC
CCGACAGGACTATAAAGATACCAGGCGTTTCCCCCTGGAAGCTCCCTCGTGCGCTCTCCTGTTCCGACCC
TGCCGCTTACCGGATACCTGTCCGCCTTTCTCCCTTCGGGAAGCGTGGCGCTTTCTCATAGCTCACGCTG
TAGGTATCTCAGTTCGGTGTAGGTCGTTCGCTCCAAGCTGGGCTGTGTGCACGAACCCCCCGTTCAGCCC
GACCGCTGCGCCTTATCCGGTAACTATCGTCTTGAGTCCAACCCGGTAAGACACGACTTATCGCCACTGG
CAGCAGCCACTGGTAACAGGATTAGCAGAGCGAGGTATGTAGGCGGTGCTACAGAGTTCTTGAAGTGGTG
GCCTAACTACGGCTACACTAGAAGAACAGTATTTGGTATCTGCGCTCTGCTGAAGCCAGTTACCTTCGGA
AAAAGAGTTGGTAGCTCTTGATCCGGCAAACAAACCACCGCTGGTAGCGGTGGTTTTTTTGTTTGCAAGC
AGCAGATTACGCGCAGAAAAAAAGGATCTCAAGAAGATCCTTTGATCTTTTCTACGGGGTCTGACGCTCA
GTGGAACGAAAACTCACGTTAAGGGATTTTGGTCATGAGATTATCAAAAAGGATCTTCACCTAGATCCTT
TTAAATTAAAAATGAAGTTTTAAATCAATCTAAAGTATATATGAGTAAACTTGGTCTGACAGTTATTTGC
CGACTACCTTGGTGATCTCGCCTTTTACGTAATGGACAAATTCTTCCAACTGATCTGCGCGCGAGGCCAA
GCGATCTTCTTCTTGTCCAAGATAAGCCTGTCTAGCTTCAAGTATGACGGGCTGATACTGGGCCGGCAGG
CGCTCCATTGCCCAGTCGGCAGC
